Addgene plasmid #123096: pCMV 3xFLAG-LC3C G126
Purpose: Expresses 3xFLAG-LC3C G126 in mammalian cells.
Depositing lab: Robin Ketteler. Depositing organization: University College London. Publication: Redundancy of human ATG4 protease isoforms in autophagy and LC3/GABARAP processing revealed in cells. Agrotis A, Pengo N, Burden JJ, Ketteler R. Autophagy. 2019 Jan 21. doi: 10.1080/15548627.2019.1569925. PubMed 30661429.
Backbone
  Vector backbone: pCMV-tripleFLAG-Gateway
  Backbone size w/o insert (bp): 4711
  Vector type: Mammalian Expression
Growth in bacteria
  Bacterial resistance: Ampicillin, 100 μg/mL
  Growth temperature: 37°C
  Growth strain: DH5alpha
  Copy number: High Copy
Gene/Insert
  Gene/Insert name: Microtubule-associated proteins 1A/1B light chain 3C
  Species: H. sapiens (human)
  Mutation: Deleted amino acids 127-147. Stop codon after G126.
  GenBank ID: NM_001004343.2
  Entrez Gene: MAP1LC3C (a.k.a. ATG8J, LC3C)
  Promoter: CMV
  Tag / fusion protein: 3xFLAG (N terminal on backbone)
  Cloning method: Gateway Cloning
  Sequencing primers: 5′ CMVF_pCDNA3; 3′ hGH-PA-R
Terms and licenses: Academic/Nonprofit Terms; Industry Terms: Not Available to Industry
How to cite: pCMV 3xFLAG-LC3C G126 was a gift from Robin Ketteler (Addgene plasmid # 123096 ; http://n2t.net/addgene:123096 ; RRID:Addgene_123096)
