[The description below was written by a language model from this plasmid's Addgene catalogue record and pLannotate feature annotations shown in this document.]
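Description:
pCMV 3xFLAG-LC3C G126 is a mammalian expression plasmid built on the pCMV-tripleFLAG-Gateway backbone. It produces an N-terminally 3xFLAG-tagged, C-terminally truncated form of human LC3C (MAP1LC3C, an ATG8-family ubiquitin-like autophagy protein). The plasmid is propagated in E. coli from a high-copy ColE1/pUC-type origin under ampicillin selection (AmpR with its bla promoter). It also carries an f1 phage origin. The sequenced record is 5,121 nt. No mammalian selection marker is annotated. An SV40 enhancer/early promoter lies downstream of the expression cassette, but no coding sequence is annotated after it, so the construct appears suited to transient expression.

The expression cassette consists of the CMV immediate-early enhancer and promoter, then the 3xFLAG epitope (which includes an enterokinase site), an attB1 site, the LC3C coding fragment, an attB2 site and the human growth hormone polyadenylation signal. The attB sites are left over from Gateway recombination, which was used to insert the open reading frame in frame with the backbone-encoded tag. The insert lacks residues 127–147 and has a stop codon directly after glycine 126. The expressed protein therefore ends at that glycine, mimicking the form of LC3C normally generated when ATG4 proteases remove the C-terminal extension to expose the glycine used for lipid conjugation. The associated study examined the redundancy of human ATG4 isoforms in LC3/GABARAP processing. In that context, this pre-primed construct is suited to testing LC3C behaviour independently of the ATG4 priming cleavage, with detection or pull-down through the FLAG tag. The remaining annotations are backbone remnants with no stated role: lacZα and lacI fragments, lac promoter/operator, T7 promoter and a partial RSF origin.
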