Features (pLannotate 1.2.2; 19 found; start..end, strand, type, name):
     21..609     -  rep_origin     ori: high-copy-number ColE1/pMB1/pBR322/pUC origin of replication
    780..1640    -  CDS            AmpR: β-lactamase; bla; confers resistance to ampicillin, carbenicillin, and related antibiotics
   1641..1745    -  promoter       AmpR promoter: bla
   1772..2200    +  rep_origin     f1 ori (sequence partly withheld): f1 bacteriophage origin of replication; arrow indicates direction of (+) strand synthesis
   2231..2385    -  CDS            lacZα (fragment): LacZα fragment of β-galactosidase; lacZ fragment
   2545..2924    +  enhancer       CMV enhancer: human cytomegalovirus immediate early enhancer
   2926..3125    +  promoter       CMV promoter: human cytomegalovirus (CMV) immediate early promoter
   3165..3230    +  CDS            3xFLAG: three tandem FLAG® epitope tags, followed by an enterokinase cleavage site
   3234..3258    +  protein_bind   attB1: mutant version of attB; recombination site for the Gateway® BP reaction BP Clonase™
   3261..3638    +  CDS            MAP1LC3C (fragment): MLP3C_HUMAN - Experimental evidence at protein level: Swiss-Prot protein existence level 1. Ubiquitin-like modifier that plays a crucial role in antibacterial autophagy (xenophagy) through the selective binding of CALCOCO2. Recruits all ATG8 family members to infecting bacteria such as S.Typhimurium (PubMed:23022382). May also play a role in aggrephagy, the macroautophagic degradation of ubiquitinated and aggregated proteins (PubMed:28404643). From Homo sapiens (Human).
   3643..3667    -  protein_bind   attB2: mutant version of attB; recombination site for the Gateway® BP reaction BP Clonase™
   3685..4307    +  polyA_signal   hGH poly(A) signal: human growth hormone polyadenylation signal
   4336..4665    +  promoter       SV40 promoter: SV40 enhancer and early promoter
   4708..4726    -  promoter       T7 promoter: promoter for bacteriophage T7 RNA polymerase
   4764..4780    -  protein_bind   lac operator: The lac repressor binds to the lac operator to inhibit transcription in E. coli. This inhibition can be relieved by adding lactose or isopropyl-β-D-thiogalactopyranoside (IPTG). lac repressor encoded by lacI
   4788..4818    -  promoter       lac promoter: promoter for the E. coli lac operon
   4833..4854    -  protein_bind   CAP binding site: CAP binding activates transcription in the presence of cAMP. E. coli catabolite activator protein
   4867..4959    -  CDS            lacI (fragment): lac repressor; lacI; The lac repressor binds to the lac operator to inhibit transcription in E. coli. This inhibition can be relieved by adding lactose or isopropyl-β-D-thiogalactopyranoside (IPTG).
   4961..5094    -  rep_origin     RSF ori (fragment): Plasmids containing the RSF 1030 origin of replication can be propagated in E. coli cells that contain additional plasmids with compatible origins.
>Addgene plasmid #123096 | pCMV 3xFLAG-LC3C G126 | addgene full sequence | sequence record 243986 | Addgene NGS Result
AAGGCCGCGTTGCTGGCGTTTTTCCATAGGCTCCGCCCCCCTGACGAGCATCACAAAAATCGACGCTCAA
GTCAGAGGTGGCGAAACCCGACAGGACTATAAAGATACCAGGCGTTTCCCCCTGGAAGCTCCCTCGTGCG
CTCTCCTGTTCCGACCCTGCCGCTTACCGGATACCTGTCCGCCTTTCTCCCTTCGGGAAGCGTGGCGCTT
TCTCATAGCTCACGCTGTAGGTATCTCAGTTCGGTGTAGGTCGTTCGCTCCAAGCTGGGCTGTGTGCACG
AACCCCCCGTTCAGCCCGACCGCTGCGCCTTATCCGGTAACTATCGTCTTGAGTCCAACCCGGTAAGACA
CGACTTATCGCCACTGGCAGCAGCCACTGGTAACAGGATTAGCAGAGCGAGGTATGTAGGCGGTGCTACA
GAGTTCTTGAAGTGGTGGCCTAACTACGGCTACACTAGAAGAACAGTATTTGGTATCTGCGCTCTGCTGA
AGCCAGTTACCTTCGGAAAAAGAGTTGGTAGCTCTTGATCCGGCAAACAAACCACCGCTGGTAGCGGTGG
TTTTTTTGTTTGCAAGCAGCAGATTACGCGCAGAAAAAAAGGATCTCAAGAAGATCCTTTGATCTTTTCT
ACGGGGTCTGACGCTCAGTGGAACGAAAACTCACGTTAAGGGATTTTGGTCATGAGATTATCAAAAAGGA
TCTTCACCTAGATCCTTTTAAATTAAAAATGAAGTTTTAAATCAATCTAAAGTATATATGAGTAAACTTG
GTCTGACAGTTACCAATGCTTAATCAGTGAGGCACCTATCTCAGCGATCTGTCTATTTCGTTCATCCATA
GTTGCCTGACTCCCCGTCGTGTAGATAACTACGATACGGGAGGGCTTACCATCTGGCCCCAGTGCTGCAA
TGATACCGCGAGACCCACGCTCACCGGCTCCAGATTTATCAGCAATAAACCAGCCAGCCGGAAGGGCCGA
GCGCAGAAGTGGTCCTGCAACTTTATCCGCCTCCATCCAGTCTATTAATTGTTGCCGGGAAGCTAGAGTA
AGTAGTTCGCCAGTTAATAGTTTGCGCAACGTTGTTGCCATTGCTACAGGCATCGTGGTGTCACGCTCGT
CGTTTGGTATGGCTTCATTCAGCTCCGGTTCCCAACGATCAAGGCGAGTTACATGATCCCCCATGTTGTG
CAAAAAAGCGGTTAGCTCCTTCGGTCCTCCGATCGTTGTCAGAAGTAAGTTGGCCGCAGTGTTATCACTC
ATGGTTATGGCAGCACTGCATAATTCTCTTACTGTCATGCCATCCGTAAGATGCTTTTCTGTGACTGGTG
AGTACTCAACCAAGTCATTCTGAGAATAGTGTATGCGGCGACCGAGTTGCTCTTGCCCGGCGTCAATACG
GGATAATACCGCGCCACATAGCAGAACTTTAAAAGTGCTCATCATTGGAAAACGTTCTTCGGGGCGAAAA
CTCTCAAGGATCTTACCGCTGTTGAGATCCAGTTCGATGTAACCCACTCGTGCACCCAACTGATCTTCAG
CATCTTTTACTTTCACCAGCGTTTCTGGGTGAGCAAAAACAGGAAGGCAAAATGCCGCAAAAAAGGGAAT
AAGGGCGACACGGAAATGTTGAATACTCATACTCTTCCTTTTTCAATATTATTGAAGCATTTATCAGGGT
TATTGTCTCATGAGCGGATACATATTTGAATGTATTTAGAAAAATAAACAAATAGGGGTTCCGCGCACAT
TTCCCCGAAAAGTGCCACCTG
[124 nt withheld, positions 1772-1895]
C
[91 nt withheld, positions 1897-1987]
A
[49 nt withheld, positions 1989-2037]
CCTTTGACGTTGGAGTCCACGTTCTTT
[37 nt withheld, positions 2065-2101]
ACCCTATCTCGGTCTATTCTTTTGATTTATAAGGGATTTTGCCGATTTCGGCCTATTGGTTAAAAAATGA
GCTGATTTAACAAAAATTTAACGCGAATTTTAACAAAATATTAACGCTTACAATTTCCATTCGCCATTCA
GGCTGCGCAACTGTTGGGAAGGGCGATCGGTGCGGGCCTCTTCGCTATTACGCCAGCTGGCGAAAGGGGG
ATGTGCTGCAAGGCGATTAAGTTGGGTAACGCCAGGGTTTTCCCAGTCACGACGTTGTAAAACGACGGCC
AGTGCCAAGCTGATCTATACATTGAATCAATATTGGCAATTAGCCATATTAGTCATTGGTTATATAGCAT
AAATCAATATTGGCTATTGGCCATTGCATACGTTGTATCTATATCATAATATGTACATTTATATTGGCTC
ATGTCCAATATGACCGCCATGTTGACATTGATTATTGACTAGTTATTAATAGTAATCAATTACGGGGTCA
TTAGTTCATAGCCCATATATGGAGTTCCGCGTTACATAACTTACGGTAAATGGCCCGCCTGGCTGACCGC
CCAACGACCCCCGCCCATTGACGTCAATAATGACGTATGTTCCCATAGTAACGCCAATAGGGACTTTCCA
TTGACGTCAATGGGTGGAGTATTTACGGTAAACTGCCCACTTGGCAGTACATCAAGTGTATCATATGCCA
AGTCCGCCCCCTATTGACGTCAATGACGGTAAATGGCCCGCCTGGCATTATGCCCAGTACATGACCTTAC
GGGACTTTCCTACTTGGCAGTACATCTACGTATTAGTCATCGCTATTACCATGGTGATGCGGTTTTGGCA
GTACACCAATGGGCGTGGATAGCGGTTTGACTCACGGGGATTTCCAAGTCTCCACCCCATTGACGTCAAT
GGGAGTTTGTTTTGGCACCAAAATCAACGGGACTTTCCAAAATGTCGTAATAACCCCGCCCCGTTGACGC
AAATGGGCGGTAGGCGTGTACGGTGGGAGGTCTATATAAGCAGAGCTCGTTTAGTGAACCGTCAGAATTG
ATCTGGTACCATGGACTACAAAGACCATGACGGTGATTATAAAGATCATGACATCGATTACAAGGATGAC
GATGACAAGCTTACAAGTTTGTACAAAAAAGCAGGCTTAATGCCGCCTCCACAGAAAATCCCAAGCGTCA
GACCCTTCAAGCAGAGGAAAAGCTTGGCAATCAGACAAGAGGAAGTTGCTGGAATCCGGGCAAAGTTCCC
CAACAAAATCCCGGTGGTAGTGGAGCGCTACCCCAGGGAGACGTTCCTGCCCCCGCTGGACAAAACCAAG
TTCCTGGTCCCGCAGGAGCTGACCATGACCCAGTTCCTCAGCATCATCCGGAGCCGCATGGTCCTGAGAG
CCACGGAAGCCTTTTACTTGCTGGTGAACAACAAGAGCCTGGTCAGCATGAGCGCAACCATGGCAGAGAT
CTACAGAGACTACAAGGATGAGGATGGCTTCGTGTACATGACCTACGCCTCCCAGGAGACATTTGGCTAA
TACCCAGCTTTCTTGTACAAAGTGGTGTGATCTAGAGGATCCCGGGTGGCATCCCTGTGACCCCTCCCCA
GTGCCTCTCCTGGCCCTGGAAGTTGCCACTCCAGTGCCCACCAGCCTTGTCCTAATAAAATTAAGTTGCA
TCATTTTGTCTGACTAGGTGTCCTTCTATAATATTATGGGGTGGAGGGGGGTGGTATGGAGCAAGGGGCA
AGTTGGGAAGACAACCTGTAGGGCCTGCGGGGTCTATTGGGAACCAAGCTGGAGTGCAGTGGCACAATCT
TGGCTCACTGCAATCTCCGCCTCCTGGGTTCAAGCGATTCTCCTGCCTCAGCCTCCCGAGTTGTTGGGAT
TCCAGGCATGCATGACCAGGCTCAGCTAATTTTTGTTTTTTTGGTAGAGACGGGGTTTCACCATATTGGC
CAGGCTGGTCTCCAACTCCTAATCTCAGGTGATCTACCCACCTTGGCCTCCCAAATTGCTGGGATTACAG
GCGTGAACCACTGCTCCCTTCCCTGTCCTTCTGATTTTAAAATAACTATACCAGCAGGAGGACGTCCAGA
CACAGCATAGGCTACCTGGCCATGCCCAACCGGTGGGACATTTGAGTTGCTTGCTTGGCACTGTCCTCTC
ATGCGTTGGGTCCACTCAGTAGATGCCTGTTGAATTGGGTACGCGGCCAGCTTGGCTGTGGAATGTGTGT
CAGTTAGGGTGTGGAAAGTCCCCAGGCTCCCCAGCAGGCAGAAGTATGCAAAGCATGCATCTCAATTAGT
CAGCAACCAGGTGTGGAAAGTCCCCAGGCTCCCCAGCAGGCAGAAGTATGCAAAGCATGCATCTCAATTA
GTCAGCAACCATAGTCCCGCCCCTAACTCCGCCCATCCCGCCCCTAACTCCGCCCAGTTCCGCCCATTCT
CCGCCCCATGGCTGACTAATTTTTTTTATTTATGCAGAGGCCGAGGCCGCCTCGGCCTCTGAGCTATTCC
AGAAGTAGTGAGGAGGCTTTTTTGGAGGCCTAGGCTTTTGCAAAAAGCTCCTCGATCGAGGAACTGAAAA
ACCAGAAAGTTAATTCCCTATAGTGAGTCGTATTAAATTCGTAATCATGTCATAGCTGTTTCCTGTGTGA
AATTGTTATCCGCTCACAATTCCACACAACATACGAGCCGGAAGCATAAAGTGTAAAGCCTGGGGTGCCT
AATGAGCGAGCTAACTCACATTAATTGCGTTGCGCTCACTGCCCGCTTTCCAGTCGGGAAACCTGTCGTG
CCAGCTGCATTAATGAATCGGCCAACGCGCGGGGAGAGGCGGTTTGCGTATTGGGCGCTCTTCCGCTTCC
TCGCTCACTGACTCGCTGCGCTCGGTCGTTCGGCTGCGGCGAGCGGTATCAGCTCACTCAAAGGCGGTAA
TACGGTTATCCACAGAATCAGGGGATAACGCAGGAAAGAACATGTGAGCAAAAGGCCAGCAAAAGGCCAG
GAACCGTAAA
